Addgene plasmid #165601: dCas9-MSK1
Purpose: Expresses Sp dCas9 fused to human MSK1
Depositing lab: Isaac Hilton. Depositing organization: Rice University. Publication: Programmable human histone phosphorylation and gene activation using a CRISPR/Cas9-based chromatin kinase. Li J, Mahata B, Escobar M, Goell J, Wang K, Khemka P, Hilton IB. Nat Commun. 2021 Feb 9;12(1):896. doi: 10.1038/s41467-021-21188-2. PubMed 33563994.
Backbone
  Vector backbone: LentiCRISPR v2
  Vector type: Mammalian Expression, Lentiviral, CRISPR
  Selectable markers: Puromycin
Growth in bacteria
  Bacterial resistance: Ampicillin, 100 μg/mL
  Growth temperature: 37°C
  Growth strain: NEB Stable
  Growth instructions: Stbl3 is also a suitable growth strain
  Copy number: High Copy
Gene/Insert
  Gene/Insert name: ribosomal protein S6 kinase A5
  Species: H. sapiens (human), Synthetic; S. Pyogenes
  Insert size (bp): 6564
  GenBank ID: NM_001322227.2
  Entrez Gene: RPS6KA5 (a.k.a. MSK1, MSPK1, RLPK)
  Promoter: EF1a
  Tag / fusion protein: FLAG Tag (C terminal on insert)
  Cloning method: Gibson Cloning
  Sequencing primers: 5′ ATCCGGTGCCTAGAGAAGGT
Terms and licenses: Academic/Nonprofit Terms; Industry Terms: Not Available to Industry
How to cite: dCas9-MSK1 was a gift from Isaac Hilton (Addgene plasmid # 165601 ; http://n2t.net/addgene:165601 ; RRID:Addgene_165601)
