[The description below was written by a language model from this plasmid's Addgene catalogue record and pLannotate feature annotations shown in this document.]
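Description:
dCas9-MSK1 is a lentiviral mammalian expression plasmid built on the LentiCRISPR v2 backbone that encodes catalytically inactive Streptococcus pyogenes Cas9 fused to human MSK1 (RPS6KA5), a serine/threonine kinase that contributes to gene activation through histone phosphorylation. In bacteria it is maintained through a high-copy ColE1/pUC-type origin and ampicillin resistance. An f1 origin is also present, along with an SV40/EM7-driven bleomycin/Zeocin resistance cassette that lies outside the viral transfer region. The lentiviral portion has a CMV enhancer/promoter driving a truncated HIV-1 5' LTR, followed by the Ψ packaging signal, RRE, cPPT/CTS and a self-inactivating ΔU3 3' LTR, so the cassette can be packaged into replication-incompetent virus and integrated into target cells.

Within the transfer region, an EF-1α core promoter drives the dCas9 open reading frame, annotated as two contiguous parts with the N-terminal part carrying D10A. This is followed by the MSK1 coding sequence. The catalogue entry lists a C-terminal FLAG tag, which is not separately annotated in the feature table. A puromycin N-acetyltransferase sequence sits downstream for selection of transduced mammalian cells; the element linking it to the fusion is not annotated. A WPRE follows to enhance transcript expression. An S. pyogenes gRNA scaffold is detected upstream of the EF-1α promoter, but no U6 or other guide promoter is annotated, so the record does not establish whether a functional guide cassette is present.

The construct is used to recruit MSK1 kinase activity to chosen genomic loci with guide RNAs, allowing programmable histone phosphorylation and activation of target genes in human cells.
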