Features (pLannotate 1.2.2; 34 found; start..end, strand, type, name):
    512..531     +  misc_feature   cPPT/CTS (fragment): central polypurine tract and central termination sequence of HIV-1
    533..766     +  LTR            3' LTR (ΔU3): self-inactivating 3' long terminal repeat (LTR) from HIV-1
    798..1022    +  polyA_signal   bGH poly(A) signal: bovine growth hormone polyadenylation signal
   1026..1047    +  promoter       SV40 promoter (fragment): SV40 enhancer and early promoter
   1068..1496    +  rep_origin     f1 ori (sequence partly withheld): f1 bacteriophage origin of replication; arrow indicates direction of (+) strand synthesis
   1510..1839    +  promoter       SV40 promoter: SV40 enhancer and early promoter
   1887..1934    +  promoter       EM7 promoter: synthetic bacterial promoter&nbsp
   1953..2327    +  CDS            BleoR: antibiotic-binding protein; Sh ble from Streptoalloteichus hindustanus; confers resistance to bleomycin, phleomycin, and Zeocin™
   2337..2462    +  CDS            ble (fragment): BLE_KLEPN - Experimental evidence at protein level: Swiss-Prot protein existence level 1. Binding protein with a strong affinity to the bleomycin family of antibiotics. Binds to CL990; an antimitotic-antibiotic compound. From Klebsiella pneumoniae.
   2457..2578    +  polyA_signal   SV40 poly(A) signal: SV40 polyadenylation signal
   2649..2671    -  protein_bind   lac operator (fragment): The lac repressor binds to the lac operator to inhibit transcription in E. coli. This inhibition can be relieved by adding lactose or isopropyl-β-D-thiogalactopyranoside (IPTG). lac repressor encoded by lacI
   2675..2705    -  promoter       lac promoter: promoter for the E. coli lac operon
   2720..2741    -  protein_bind   CAP binding site: CAP binding activates transcription in the presence of cAMP. E. coli catabolite activator protein
   2754..2846    -  CDS            lacI (fragment): lac repressor; lacI; The lac repressor binds to the lac operator to inhibit transcription in E. coli. This inhibition can be relieved by adding lactose or isopropyl-β-D-thiogalactopyranoside (IPTG).
   3029..3617    -  rep_origin     ori: high-copy-number ColE1/pMB1/pBR322/pUC origin of replication
   3788..4648    -  CDS            AmpR: β-lactamase; bla; confers resistance to ampicillin, carbenicillin, and related antibiotics
   4649..4753    -  promoter       AmpR promoter: bla
   4812..4864    -  misc_feature   bom (fragment): basis of mobility region from pBR322
   5019..5398    +  enhancer       CMV enhancer: human cytomegalovirus immediate early enhancer
   5399..5598    +  promoter       CMV promoter: human cytomegalovirus (CMV) immediate early promoter
   5616..5796    +  LTR            5' LTR (truncated): truncated 5' long terminal repeat (LTR) from HIV-1
   5843..5968    +  misc_feature   HIV-1 Ψ: packaging signal of human immunodeficiency virus type 1
   5952..6315    +  CDS            HIV-1 gag (fragment): gag protein from human immunodeficiency virus 1; gag
   6461..6694    +  misc_feature   RRE: The Rev response element (RRE) of HIV-1 allows for Rev-dependent mRNA export from the nucleus to the cytoplasm.
   7071..7171    +  CDS            Rev (fragment): human immunodeficiency virus 1 (HIV-1) Rev protein; rev; enhances nuclear export of unspliced and incompletely spliced viral mRNAs
   7221..7338    +  misc_feature   cPPT/CTS: central polypurine tract and central termination sequence of HIV-1
   7470..7545    +  misc_RNA       gRNA scaffold: guide RNA scaffold for the Streptococcus pyogenes CRISPR/Cas9 system
   7563..7581    +  CDS            small t antigen (fragment): SV40 (simian virus 40) small t antigen
   7607..7818    +  promoter       EF-1α core promoter: core promoter for human elongation factor EF-1α
   7846..9447    +  CDS            dCas9(N): N-terminal portion of catalytically inactive Streptococcus pyogenes dCas9 carrying the D10A mutation (Zetsche et al., 2015)
   9448..11946   +  CDS            Cas9(C): C-terminal portion of Streptococcus pyogenes Cas9 (Zetsche et al., 2015)
  12037..14406   +  CDS            RPS6KA5: KS6A5_HUMAN - Also known as MSK1. Experimental evidence at protein level: Swiss-Prot protein existence level 1. Serine/threonine-protein kinase that is required for the mitogen or stress-induced phosphorylation of the transcription factors CREB1 and ATF1 and for the regulation of the transcription factors RELA, STAT3 and ETV1/ER81, and that contributes to gene activation by histone phosphorylation and functions in the regulation of inflammatory genes (PubMed:11909979, PubMed:12569367, PubMed:12763138, PubMed:9687510, PubMed:18511904, PubMed:9873047). Phosphorylates CREB1 and ATF1 in response t
  14502..15099   +  CDS            PuroR (fragment): puromycin N-acetyltransferase; pac from Streptomyces; confers resistance to puromycin
  15115..461     +  misc_feature   WPRE (across the origin): woodchuck hepatitis virus posttranscriptional regulatory element
>Addgene plasmid #165601 | dCas9-MSK1 | addgene full sequence | sequence record 327023 | Addgene NGS Result
CATTTTCTCCTCCTTGTATAAATCCTGGTTGCTGTCTCTTTATGAGGAGTTGTGGCCCGTTGTCAGGCAA
CGTGGCGTGGTGTGCACTGTGTTTGCTGACGCAACCCCCACTGGTTGGGGCATTGCCACCACCTGTCAGC
TCCTTTCCGGGACTTTCGCTTTCCCCCTCCCTATTGCCACGGCGGAACTCATCGCCGCCTGCCTTGCCCG
CTGCTGGACAGGGGCTCGGCTGTTGGGCACTGACAATTCCGTGGTGTTGTCGGGGAAATCATCGTCCTTT
CCTTGGCTGCTCGCCTGTGTTGCCACCTGGATTCTGCGCGGGACGTCCTTCTGCTACGTCCCTTCGGCCC
TCAATCCAGCGGACCTTCCTTCCCGCGGCCTGCTGCCGGCTCTGCGGCCTCTTCCGCGTCTTCGCCTTCG
CCCTCAGACGAGTCGGATCTCCCTTTGGGCCGCCTCCCCGCGTCGACTTTAAGACCAATGACTTACAAGG
CAGCTGTAGATCTTAGCCACTTTTTAAAAGAAAAGGGGGGACTGGAAGGGCTAATTCACTCCCAACGAAG
ACAAGATCTGCTTTTTGCTTGTACTGGGTCTCTCTGGTTAGACCAGATCTGAGCCTGGGAGCTCTCTGGC
TAACTAGGGAACCCACTGCTTAAGCCTCAATAAAGCTTGCCTTGAGTGCTTCAAGTAGTGTGTGCCCGTC
TGTTGTGTGACTCTGGTAACTAGAGATCCCTCAGACCCTTTTAGTCAGTGTGGAAAATCTCTAGCAGGGC
CCGTTTAAACCCGCTGATCAGCCTCGACTGTGCCTTCTAGTTGCCAGCCATCTGTTGTTTGCCCCTCCCC
CGTGCCTTCCTTGACCCTGGAAGGTGCCACTCCCACTGTCCTTTCCTAATAAAATGAGGAAATTGCATCG
CATTGTCTGAGTAGGTGTCATTCTATTCTGGGGGGTGGGGTGGGGCAGGACAGCAAGGGGGAGGATTGGG
AAGACAATAGCAGGCATGCTGGGGATGCGGTGGGCTCTATGGCTTCTGAGGCGGAAAGAACCAGCTGGGG
CTCTAGGGGGTATCCCC
[124 nt withheld, positions 1068-1191]
C
[91 nt withheld, positions 1193-1283]
A
[49 nt withheld, positions 1285-1333]
CCTTTGACGTTGGAGTCCACGTTCTTT
[37 nt withheld, positions 1361-1397]
ACCCTATCTCGGTCTATTCTTTTGATTTATAAGGGATTTTGCCGATTTCGGCCTATTGGTTAAAAAATGA
GCTGATTTAACAAAAATTTAACGCGAATTAATTCTGTGGAATGTGTGTCAGTTAGGGTGTGGAAAGTCCC
CAGGCTCCCCAGCAGGCAGAAGTATGCAAAGCATGCATCTCAATTAGTCAGCAACCAGGTGTGGAAAGTC
CCCAGGCTCCCCAGCAGGCAGAAGTATGCAAAGCATGCATCTCAATTAGTCAGCAACCATAGTCCCGCCC
CTAACTCCGCCCATCCCGCCCCTAACTCCGCCCAGTTCCGCCCATTCTCCGCCCCATGGCTGACTAATTT
TTTTTATTTATGCAGAGGCCGAGGCCGCCTCTGCCTCTGAGCTATTCCAGAAGTAGTGAGGAGGCTTTTT
TGGAGGCCTAGGCTTTTGCAAAAAGCTCCCGGGAGCTTGTATATCCATTTTCGGATCTGATCAGCACGTG
TTGACAATTAATCATCGGCATAGTATATCGGCATAGTATAATACGACAAGGTGAGGAACTAAACCATGGC
CAAGTTGACCAGTGCCGTTCCGGTGCTCACCGCGCGCGACGTCGCCGGAGCGGTCGAGTTCTGGACCGAC
CGGCTCGGGTTCTCCCGGGACTTCGTGGAGGACGACTTCGCCGGTGTGGTCCGGGACGACGTGACCCTGT
TCATCAGCGCGGTCCAGGACCAGGTGGTGCCGGACAACACCCTGGCCTGGGTGTGGGTGCGCGGCCTGGA
CGAGCTGTACGCCGAGTGGTCGGAGGTCGTGTCCACGAACTTCCGGGACGCCTCCGGGCCGGCCATGACC
GAGATCGGCGAGCAGCCGTGGGGGCGGGAGTTCGCCCTGCGCGACCCGGCCGGCAACTGCGTGCACTTCG
TGGCCGAGGAGCAGGACTGACACGTGCTACGAGATTTCGATTCCACCGCCGCCTTCTATGAAAGGTTGGG
CTTCGGAATCGTTTTCCGGGACGCCGGCTGGATGATCCTCCAGCGCGGGGATCTCATGCTGGAGTTCTTC
GCCCACCCCAACTTGTTTATTGCAGCTTATAATGGTTACAAATAAAGCAATAGCATCACAAATTTCACAA
ATAAAGCATTTTTTTCACTGCATTCTAGTTGTGGTTTGTCCAAACTCATCAATGTATCTTATCATGTCTG
TATACCGTCGACCTCTAGCTAGAGCTTGGCGTAATCATGGTCATAGCTGTTTCCTGTGTGAAATTGTTAT
CCGCTCACAATTCCACACAACATACGAGCCGGAAGCATAAAGTGTAAAGCCTGGGGTGCCTAATGAGTGA
GCTAACTCACATTAATTGCGTTGCGCTCACTGCCCGCTTTCCAGTCGGGAAACCTGTCGTGCCAGCTGCA
TTAATGAATCGGCCAACGCGCGGGGAGAGGCGGTTTGCGTATTGGGCGCTCTTCCGCTTCCTCGCTCACT
GACTCGCTGCGCTCGGTCGTTCGGCTGCGGCGAGCGGTATCAGCTCACTCAAAGGCGGTAATACGGTTAT
CCACAGAATCAGGGGATAACGCAGGAAAGAACATGTGAGCAAAAGGCCAGCAAAAGGCCAGGAACCGTAA
AAAGGCCGCGTTGCTGGCGTTTTTCCATAGGCTCCGCCCCCCTGACGAGCATCACAAAAATCGACGCTCA
AGTCAGAGGTGGCGAAACCCGACAGGACTATAAAGATACCAGGCGTTTCCCCCTGGAAGCTCCCTCGTGC
GCTCTCCTGTTCCGACCCTGCCGCTTACCGGATACCTGTCCGCCTTTCTCCCTTCGGGAAGCGTGGCGCT
TTCTCATAGCTCACGCTGTAGGTATCTCAGTTCGGTGTAGGTCGTTCGCTCCAAGCTGGGCTGTGTGCAC
GAACCCCCCGTTCAGCCCGACCGCTGCGCCTTATCCGGTAACTATCGTCTTGAGTCCAACCCGGTAAGAC
ACGACTTATCGCCACTGGCAGCAGCCACTGGTAACAGGATTAGCAGAGCGAGGTATGTAGGCGGTGCTAC
AGAGTTCTTGAAGTGGTGGCCTAACTACGGCTACACTAGAAGAACAGTATTTGGTATCTGCGCTCTGCTG
AAGCCAGTTACCTTCGGAAAAAGAGTTGGTAGCTCTTGATCCGGCAAACAAACCACCGCTGGTAGCGGTG
GTTTTTTTGTTTGCAAGCAGCAGATTACGCGCAGAAAAAAAGGATCTCAAGAAGATCCTTTGATCTTTTC
TACGGGGTCTGACGCTCAGTGGAACGAAAACTCACGTTAAGGGATTTTGGTCATGAGATTATCAAAAAGG
ATCTTCACCTAGATCCTTTTAAATTAAAAATGAAGTTTTAAATCAATCTAAAGTATATATGAGTAAACTT
GGTCTGACAGTTACCAATGCTTAATCAGTGAGGCACCTATCTCAGCGATCTGTCTATTTCGTTCATCCAT
AGTTGCCTGACTCCCCGTCGTGTAGATAACTACGATACGGGAGGGCTTACCATCTGGCCCCAGTGCTGCA
ATGATACCGCGAGACCCACGCTCACCGGCTCCAGATTTATCAGCAATAAACCAGCCAGCCGGAAGGGCCG
AGCGCAGAAGTGGTCCTGCAACTTTATCCGCCTCCATCCAGTCTATTAATTGTTGCCGGGAAGCTAGAGT
AAGTAGTTCGCCAGTTAATAGTTTGCGCAACGTTGTTGCCATTGCTACAGGCATCGTGGTGTCACGCTCG
TCGTTTGGTATGGCTTCATTCAGCTCCGGTTCCCAACGATCAAGGCGAGTTACATGATCCCCCATGTTGT
GCAAAAAAGCGGTTAGCTCCTTCGGTCCTCCGATCGTTGTCAGAAGTAAGTTGGCCGCAGTGTTATCACT
CATGGTTATGGCAGCACTGCATAATTCTCTTACTGTCATGCCATCCGTAAGATGCTTTTCTGTGACTGGT
GAGTACTCAACCAAGTCATTCTGAGAATAGTGTATGCGGCGACCGAGTTGCTCTTGCCCGGCGTCAATAC
GGGATAATACCGCGCCACATAGCAGAACTTTAAAAGTGCTCATCATTGGAAAACGTTCTTCGGGGCGAAA
ACTCTCAAGGATCTTACCGCTGTTGAGATCCAGTTCGATGTAACCCACTCGTGCACCCAACTGATCTTCA
GCATCTTTTACTTTCACCAGCGTTTCTGGGTGAGCAAAAACAGGAAGGCAAAATGCCGCAAAAAAGGGAA
TAAGGGCGACACGGAAATGTTGAATACTCATACTCTTCCTTTTTCAATATTATTGAAGCATTTATCAGGG
TTATTGTCTCATGAGCGGATACATATTTGAATGTATTTAGAAAAATAAACAAATAGGGGTTCCGCGCACA
TTTCCCCGAAAAGTGCCACCTGACGTCGACGGATCGGGAGATCTCCCGATCCCCTATGGTGCACTCTCAG
TACAATCTGCTCTGATGCCGCATAGTTAAGCCAGTATCTGCTCCCTGCTTGTGTGTTGGAGGTCGCTGAG
TAGTGCGCGAGCAAAATTTAAGCTACAACAAGGCAAGGCTTGACCGACAATTGCATGAAGAATCTGCTTA
GGGTTAGGCGTTTTGCGCTGCTTCGCGATGTACGGGCCAGATATACGCGTTGACATTGATTATTGACTAG
TTATTAATAGTAATCAATTACGGGGTCATTAGTTCATAGCCCATATATGGAGTTCCGCGTTACATAACTT
ACGGTAAATGGCCCGCCTGGCTGACCGCCCAACGACCCCCGCCCATTGACGTCAATAATGACGTATGTTC
CCATAGTAACGCCAATAGGGACTTTCCATTGACGTCAATGGGTGGAGTATTTACGGTAAACTGCCCACTT
GGCAGTACATCAAGTGTATCATATGCCAAGTACGCCCCCTATTGACGTCAATGACGGTAAATGGCCCGCC
TGGCATTATGCCCAGTACATGACCTTATGGGACTTTCCTACTTGGCAGTACATCTACGTATTAGTCATCG
CTATTACCATGGTGATGCGGTTTTGGCAGTACATCAATGGGCGTGGATAGCGGTTTGACTCACGGGGATT
TCCAAGTCTCCACCCCATTGACGTCAATGGGAGTTTGTTTTGGCACCAAAATCAACGGGACTTTCCAAAA
TGTCGTAACAACTCCGCCCCATTGACGCAAATGGGCGGTAGGCGTGTACGGTGGGAGGTCTATATAAGCA
GCGCGTTTTGCCTGTACTGGGTCTCTCTGGTTAGACCAGATCTGAGCCTGGGAGCTCTCTGGCTAACTAG
GGAACCCACTGCTTAAGCCTCAATAAAGCTTGCCTTGAGTGCTTCAAGTAGTGTGTGCCCGTCTGTTGTG
TGACTCTGGTAACTAGAGATCCCTCAGACCCTTTTAGTCAGTGTGGAAAATCTCTAGCAGTGGCGCCCGA
ACAGGGACTTGAAAGCGAAAGGGAAACCAGAGGAGCTCTCTCGACGCAGGACTCGGCTTGCTGAAGCGCG
CACGGCAAGAGGCGAGGGGCGGCGACTGGTGAGTACGCCAAAAATTTTGACTAGCGGAGGCTAGAAGGAG
AGAGATGGGTGCGAGAGCGTCAGTATTAAGCGGGGGAGAATTAGATCGCGATGGGAAAAAATTCGGTTAA
GGCCAGGGGGAAAGAAAAAATATAAATTAAAACATATAGTATGGGCAAGCAGGGAGCTAGAACGATTCGC
AGTTAATCCTGGCCTGTTAGAAACATCAGAAGGCTGTAGACAAATACTGGGACAGCTACAACCATCCCTT
CAGACAGGATCAGAAGAACTTAGATCATTATATAATACAGTAGCAACCCTCTATTGTGTGCATCAAAGGA
TAGAGATAAAAGACACCAAGGAAGCTTTAGACAAGATAGAGGAAGAGCAAAACAAAAGTAAGACCACCGC
ACAGCAAGCGGCCGCTGATCTTCAGACCTGGAGGAGGAGATATGAGGGACAATTGGAGAAGTGAATTATA
TAAATATAAAGTAGTAAAAATTGAACCATTAGGAGTAGCACCCACCAAGGCAAAGAGAAGAGTGGTGCAG
AGAGAAAAAAGAGCAGTGGGAATAGGAGCTTTGTTCCTTGGGTTCTTGGGAGCAGCAGGAAGCACTATGG
GCGCAGCGTCAATGACGCTGACGGTACAGGCCAGACAATTATTGTCTGGTATAGTGCAGCAGCAGAACAA
TTTGCTGAGGGCTATTGAGGCGCAACAGCATCTGTTGCAACTCACAGTCTGGGGCATCAAGCAGCTCCAG
GCAAGAATCCTGGCTGTGGAAAGATACCTAAAGGATCAACAGCTCCTGGGGATTTGGGGTTGCTCTGGAA
AACTCATTTGCACCACTGCTGTGCCTTGGAATGCTAGTTGGAGTAATAAATCTCTGGAACAGATTTGGAA
TCACACGACCTGGATGGAGTGGGACAGAGAAATTAACAATTACACAAGCTTAATACACTCCTTAATTGAA
GAATCGCAAAACCAGCAAGAAAAGAATGAACAAGAATTATTGGAATTAGATAAATGGGCAAGTTTGTGGA
ATTGGTTTAACATAACAAATTGGCTGTGGTATATAAAATTATTCATAATGATAGTAGGAGGCTTGGTAGG
TTTAAGAATAGTTTTTGCTGTACTTTCTATAGTGAATAGAGTTAGGCAGGGATATTCACCATTATCGTTT
CAGACCCACCTCCCAACCCCGAGGGGACCCGACAGGCCCGAAGGAATAGAAGAAGAAGGTGGAGAGAGAG
ACAGAGACAGATCCATTCGATTAGTGAACGGATCGGCACTGCGTGCGCCAATTCTGCAGACAAATGGCAG
TATTCATCCACAATTTTAAAAGAAAAGGGGGGATTGGGGGGTACAGTGCAGGGGAAAGAATAGTAGACAT
AATAGCAACAGACATACAAACTAAAGAATTACAAAAACAAATTACAAAAATTCAAAATTTTCGGGTTTAT
TACAGGGACAGCAGAGATCCAGTTTGGTTAATTAAGGTACCGATATCACTAGTGTTCCATTAACTGCGCT
AAAAATAATTTTTAAATCTTTTTTAGCTTCTTGCTCTTTTTTGTACGTCTCTGTTTTAGAGCTAGAAATA
GCAAGTTAAAATAAGGCTAGTCCGTTATCAACTTGAAAAAGTGGCACCGAGTCGGTGCTTTTTTGAATTC
GCTAGCTAGGTCTTGAAAGGAGTGGGAATTGGCTCCGGTGCCCGTCAGTGGGCAGAGCGCACATCGCCCA
CAGTCCCCGAGAAGTTGGGGGGAGGGGTCGGCAATTGATCCGGTGCCTAGAGAAGGTGGCGCGGGGTAAA
CTGGGAAAGTGATGTCGTGTACTGGCTCCGCCTTTTTCCCGAGGGTGGGGGAGAACCGTATATAAGTGCA
GTAGTCGCCGTGAACGTTCTTTTTCGCAACGGGTTTGCCGCCAGAACACAGGACCGGTTCTAGAGCGCTG
CCACCATGGACAAGAAGTACAGCATCGGCCTGGCCATCGGCACCAACTCTGTGGGCTGGGCCGTGATCAC
CGACGAGTACAAGGTGCCCAGCAAGAAATTCAAGGTGCTGGGCAACACCGACCGGCACAGCATCAAGAAG
AACCTGATCGGAGCCCTGCTGTTCGACAGCGGCGAAACAGCCGAGGCCACCCGGCTGAAGAGAACCGCCA
GAAGAAGATACACCAGACGGAAGAACCGGATCTGCTATCTGCAAGAGATCTTCAGCAACGAGATGGCCAA
GGTGGACGACAGCTTCTTCCACAGACTGGAAGAGTCCTTCCTGGTGGAAGAGGATAAGAAGCACGAGCGG
CACCCCATCTTCGGCAACATCGTGGACGAGGTGGCCTACCACGAGAAGTACCCCACCATCTACCACCTGA
GAAAGAAACTGGTGGACAGCACCGACAAGGCCGACCTGCGGCTGATCTATCTGGCCCTGGCCCACATGAT
CAAGTTCCGGGGCCACTTCCTGATCGAGGGCGACCTGAACCCCGACAACAGCGACGTGGACAAGCTGTTC
ATCCAGCTGGTGCAGACCTACAACCAGCTGTTCGAGGAAAACCCCATCAACGCCAGCGGCGTGGACGCCA
AGGCCATCCTGTCTGCCAGACTGAGCAAGAGCAGACGGCTGGAAAATCTGATCGCCCAGCTGCCCGGCGA
GAAGAAGAATGGCCTGTTCGGAAACCTGATTGCCCTGAGCCTGGGCCTGACCCCCAACTTCAAGAGCAAC
TTCGACCTGGCCGAGGATGCCAAACTGCAGCTGAGCAAGGACACCTACGACGACGACCTGGACAACCTGC
TGGCCCAGATCGGCGACCAGTACGCCGACCTGTTTCTGGCCGCCAAGAACCTGTCCGACGCCATCCTGCT
GAGCGACATCCTGAGAGTGAACACCGAGATCACCAAGGCCCCCCTGAGCGCCTCTATGATCAAGAGATAC
GACGAGCACCACCAGGACCTGACCCTGCTGAAAGCTCTCGTGCGGCAGCAGCTGCCTGAGAAGTACAAAG
AGATTTTCTTCGACCAGAGCAAGAACGGCTACGCCGGCTACATTGACGGCGGAGCCAGCCAGGAAGAGTT
CTACAAGTTCATCAAGCCCATCCTGGAAAAGATGGACGGCACCGAGGAACTGCTCGTGAAGCTGAACAGA
GAGGACCTGCTGCGGAAGCAGCGGACCTTCGACAACGGCAGCATCCCCCACCAGATCCACCTGGGAGAGC
TGCACGCCATTCTGCGGCGGCAGGAAGATTTTTACCCATTCCTGAAGGACAACCGGGAAAAGATCGAGAA
GATCCTGACCTTCCGCATCCCCTACTACGTGGGCCCTCTGGCCAGGGGAAACAGCAGATTCGCCTGGATG
ACCAGAAAGAGCGAGGAAACCATCACCCCCTGGAACTTCGAGGAAGTGGTGGACAAGGGCGCTTCCGCCC
AGAGCTTCATCGAGCGGATGACCAACTTCGATAAGAACCTGCCCAACGAGAAGGTGCTGCCCAAGCACAG
CCTGCTGTACGAGTACTTCACCGTGTATAACGAGCTGACCAAAGTGAAATACGTGACCGAGGGAATGAGA
AAGCCCGCCTTCCTGAGCGGCGAGCAGAAAAAGGCCATCGTGGACCTGCTGTTCAAGACCAACCGGAAAG
TGACCGTGAAGCAGCTGAAAGAGGACTACTTCAAGAAAATCGAGTGCTTCGACTCCGTGGAAATCTCCGG
CGTGGAAGATCGGTTCAACGCCTCCCTGGGCACATACCACGATCTGCTGAAAATTATCAAGGACAAGGAC
TTCCTGGACAATGAGGAAAACGAGGACATTCTGGAAGATATCGTGCTGACCCTGACACTGTTTGAGGACA
GAGAGATGATCGAGGAACGGCTGAAAACCTATGCCCACCTGTTCGACGACAAAGTGATGAAGCAGCTGAA
GCGGCGGAGATACACCGGCTGGGGCAGGCTGAGCCGGAAGCTGATCAACGGCATCCGGGACAAGCAGTCC
GGCAAGACAATCCTGGATTTCCTGAAGTCCGACGGCTTCGCCAACAGAAACTTCATGCAGCTGATCCACG
ACGACAGCCTGACCTTTAAAGAGGACATCCAGAAAGCCCAGGTGTCCGGCCAGGGCGATAGCCTGCACGA
GCACATTGCCAATCTGGCCGGCAGCCCCGCCATTAAGAAGGGCATCCTGCAGACAGTGAAGGTGGTGGAC
GAGCTCGTGAAAGTGATGGGCCGGCACAAGCCCGAGAACATCGTGATCGAAATGGCCAGAGAGAACCAGA
CCACCCAGAAGGGACAGAAGAACAGCCGCGAGAGAATGAAGCGGATCGAAGAGGGCATCAAAGAGCTGGG
CAGCCAGATCCTGAAAGAACACCCCGTGGAAAACACCCAGCTGCAGAACGAGAAGCTGTACCTGTACTAC
CTGCAGAATGGGCGGGATATGTACGTGGACCAGGAACTGGACATCAACCGGCTGTCCGACTACGATGTGG
ACGCCATCGTGCCTCAGAGCTTTCTGAAGGACGACTCCATCGACAACAAGGTGCTGACCAGAAGCGACAA
GAACCGGGGCAAGAGCGACAACGTGCCCTCCGAAGAGGTCGTGAAGAAGATGAAGAACTACTGGCGGCAG
CTGCTGAACGCCAAGCTGATTACCCAGAGAAAGTTCGACAATCTGACCAAGGCCGAGAGAGGCGGCCTGA
GCGAACTGGATAAGGCCGGCTTCATCAAGAGACAGCTGGTGGAAACCCGGCAGATCACAAAGCACGTGGC
ACAGATCCTGGACTCCCGGATGAACACTAAGTACGACGAGAATGACAAGCTGATCCGGGAAGTGAAAGTG
ATCACCCTGAAGTCCAAGCTGGTGTCCGATTTCCGGAAGGATTTCCAGTTTTACAAAGTGCGCGAGATCA
ACAACTACCACCACGCCCACGACGCCTACCTGAACGCCGTCGTGGGAACCGCCCTGATCAAAAAGTACCC
TAAGCTGGAAAGCGAGTTCGTGTACGGCGACTACAAGGTGTACGACGTGCGGAAGATGATCGCCAAGAGC
GAGCAGGAAATCGGCAAGGCTACCGCCAAGTACTTCTTCTACAGCAACATCATGAACTTTTTCAAGACCG
AGATTACCCTGGCCAACGGCGAGATCCGGAAGCGGCCTCTGATCGAGACAAACGGCGAAACCGGGGAGAT
CGTGTGGGATAAGGGCCGGGATTTTGCCACCGTGCGGAAAGTGCTGAGCATGCCCCAAGTGAATATCGTG
AAAAAGACCGAGGTGCAGACAGGCGGCTTCAGCAAAGAGTCTATCCTGCCCAAGAGGAACAGCGATAAGC
TGATCGCCAGAAAGAAGGACTGGGACCCTAAGAAGTACGGCGGCTTCGACAGCCCCACCGTGGCCTATTC
TGTGCTGGTGGTGGCCAAAGTGGAAAAGGGCAAGTCCAAGAAACTGAAGAGTGTGAAAGAGCTGCTGGGG
ATCACCATCATGGAAAGAAGCAGCTTCGAGAAGAATCCCATCGACTTTCTGGAAGCCAAGGGCTACAAAG
AAGTGAAAAAGGACCTGATCATCAAGCTGCCTAAGTACTCCCTGTTCGAGCTGGAAAACGGCCGGAAGAG
AATGCTGGCCTCTGCCGGCGAACTGCAGAAGGGAAACGAACTGGCCCTGCCCTCCAAATATGTGAACTTC
CTGTACCTGGCCAGCCACTATGAGAAGCTGAAGGGCTCCCCCGAGGATAATGAGCAGAAACAGCTGTTTG
TGGAACAGCACAAGCACTACCTGGACGAGATCATCGAGCAGATCAGCGAGTTCTCCAAGAGAGTGATCCT
GGCCGACGCTAATCTGGACAAAGTGCTGTCCGCCTACAACAAGCACCGGGATAAGCCCATCAGAGAGCAG
GCCGAGAATATCATCCACCTGTTTACCCTGACCAATCTGGGAGCCCCTGCCGCCTTCAAGTACTTTGACA
CCACCATCGACCGGAAGAGGTACACCAGCACCAAAGAGGTGCTGGACGCCACCCTGATCCACCAGAGCAT
CACCGGCCTGTACGAGACACGGATCGACCTGTCTCAGCTGGGAGGCGACAAGCGACCTGCCGCCACAAAG
AAGGCTGGACAGGCTAAGAAGAAGAAAGGATCCATGGAGGAGGAGGGTGGCAGCAGCGGCGGCGCCGCGG
GGACCAGCGCGGACGGCGGCGACGGAGGAGAGCAGCTCCTCACTGTCAAGCACGAGCTGCGGACTGCTAA
TTTGACAGGACATGCTGAGAAGGTGGGAATAGAAAATTTTGAGCTCCTGAAGGTCCTAGGAACTGGAGCT
TATGGAAAAGTATTTCTAGTTCGTAAAATAAGTGGCCATGATACTGGAAAGCTGTATGCCATGAAAGTTT
TGAAAAAGGCAACAATCGTTCAAAAGGCCAAAACCACAGAGCATACAAGGACAGAACGACAAGTCCTGGA
ACACATTAGGCAGTCGCCATTTTTGGTAACATTACATTATGCTTTCCAGACAGAAACCAAACTTCATCTC
ATTTTAGATTATATAAATGGTGGTGAACTTTTTACTCATCTTTCTCAAAGAGAGCGTTTCACAGAGCATG
AGGTGCAGATTTATGTTGGAGAGATTGTGCTTGCCCTCGAACATCTCCACAAGTTGGGGATTATATATCG
TGATATTAAGCTTGAGAATATTCTACTTGATTCTAATGGCCATGTGGTGCTGACAGATTTTGGTCTGAGT
AAGGAGTTTGTGGCTGATGAAACTGAAAGAGCATATTCCTTTTGTGGAACTATTGAATACATGGCACCAG
ATATTGTCAGAGGGGGAGATTCAGGACATGACAAGGCAGTTGACTGGTGGAGTTTGGGTGTTCTAATGTA
TGAATTACTAACTGGAGCATCTCCTTTCACTGTTGATGGAGAAAAAAATTCCCAAGCTGAGATATCTAGG
AGAATATTAAAAAGTGAGCCTCCATATCCCCAAGAAATGAGTGCTTTAGCGAAAGACCTAATTCAGCGTC
TTTTGATGAAAGATCCCAAGAAGAGATTGGGATGTGGTCCACGTGATGCAGATGAAATCAAAGAACATCT
CTTCTTTCAGAAAATAAATTGGGATGATTTAGCCGCCAAAAAAGTGCCTGCACCATTTAAGCCAGTCATT
CGAGATGAATTAGATGTGAGTAACTTTGCAGAAGAGTTCACAGAAATGGATCCCACTTATTCTCCCGCAG
CCCTGCCCCAGAGTTCTGAGAAGCTGTTTCAGGGCTATTCCTTTGTTGCTCCTTCCATCCTATTCAAGCG
TAATGCAGCTGTCATAGACCCTCTTCAGTTTCACATGGGAGTTGAACGTCCTGGAGTGACAAATGTTGCC
AGGAGTGCAATGATGAAGGACTCTCCATTCTATCAACACTATGACCTAGATTTGAAGGACAAACCCCTGG
GAGAAGGTAGTTTTTCAATTTGTCGAAAGTGTGTGCATAAAAAAAGTAACCAAGCTTTTGCAGTCAAAAT
AATCAGCAAAAGGATGGAAGCCAATACTCAAAAGGAAATAACAGCTCTGAAACTCTGTGAAGGACACCCC
AATATTGTGAAGTTGCATGAAGTTTTTCATGATCAGCTTCACACGTTTCTAGTGATGGAACTTCTGAATG
GAGGAGAACTGTTTGAGCGCATTAAGAAAAAGAAGCACTTCAGTGAGACGGAAGCCAGCTACATCATGAG
GAAGCTTGTTTCAGCTGTAAGCCACATGCATGATGTTGGAGTGGTGCACAGGGATCTGAAACCTGAGAAT
TTATTGTTCACCGATGAAAATGACAATTTGGAAATTAAAATAATTGATTTTGGATTTGCACGGCTAAAGC
CACCGGATAATCAGCCCCTGAAGACTCCATGCTTCACCCTTCATTATGCCGCCCCAGAGCTCTTGAATCA
GAACGGCTACGATGAGTCCTGTGACCTGTGGAGCTTGGGCGTCATTTTGTACACAATGTTGTCAGGACAG
GTTCCCTTCCAATCTCATGACCGAAGTTTGACGTGTACCAGCGCGGTGGAAATCATGAAGAAAATTAAAA
AGGGAGATTTCTCCTTTGAAGGAGAAGCCTGGAAGAATGTATCCCAAGAGGCTAAAGATTTGATCCAAGG
ACTTCTCACAGTAGATCCAAACAAAAGGCTTAAAATGTCTGGCTTGAGGTACAATGAATGGCTACAAGAT
GGAAGTCAGCTGTCCTCCAATCCTCTGATGACTCCGGATATTCTAGGATCTTCCGGAGCTGCCGTGCATA
CCTGTGTGAAAGCAACCTTCCACGCCTTTAACAAATACAAGAGAGAGGGGTTTTGCCTTCAGAATGTTGA
TAAGGCCCCTTTGGCTAAGAGAAGAAAAATGAAAAAGACTAGCACCAGTACCGAGACGCGCAGCAGTTCC
AGTGAGAGTTCCCATTCTTCTTCCTCTCATTCTCACGGTAAAACTACACCCACCAAGACACTGCAGCCCA
GCAATCCTGCCGACAGCAATAACCCGGAGACCCTCTTCCAGTTCTCGGACTCAGTAGCTGGATCCGATTA
CAAAGACGATGACGATAAGGGATCCGGCGCAACAAACTTCTCTCTGCTGAAACAAGCCGGAGATGTCGAA
GAGAATCCTGGACCGACCGAGTACAAGCCCACGGTGCGCCTCGCCACCCGCGACGACGTCCCCAGGGCCG
TACGCACCCTCGCCGCCGCGTTCGCCGACTACCCCGCCACGCGCCACACCGTCGATCCGGACCGCCACAT
CGAGCGGGTCACCGAGCTGCAAGAACTCTTCCTCACGCGCGTCGGGCTCGACATCGGCAAGGTGTGGGTC
GCGGACGACGGCGCCGCGGTGGCGGTCTGGACCACGCCGGAGAGCGTCGAAGCGGGGGCGGTGTTCGCCG
AGATCGGCCCGCGCATGGCCGAGTTGAGCGGTTCCCGGCTGGCCGCGCAGCAACAGATGGAAGGCCTCCT
GGCGCCGCACCGGCCCAAGGAGCCCGCGTGGTTCCTGGCCACCGTCGGAGTCTCGCCCGACCACCAGGGC
AAGGGTCTGGGCAGCGCCGTCGTGCTCCCCGGAGTGGAGGCGGCCGAGCGCGCCGGGGTGCCCGCCTTCC
TGGAGACCTCCGCGCCCCGCAACCTCCCCTTCTACGAGCGGCTCGGCTTCACCGTCACCGCCGACGTCGA
GGTGCCCGAAGGACCGCGCACCTGGTGCATGACCCGCAAGCCCGGTGCCTGAACGCGTTAAGTCGACAAT
CAACCTCTGGATTACAAAATTTGTGAAAGATTGACTGGTATTCTTAACTATGTTGCTCCTTTTACGCTAT
GTGGATACGCTGCTTTAATGCCTTTGTATCATGCTATTGCTTCCCGTATGGCTTT
